>Addgene plasmid #20325 | FUW-SOKM | depositor full sequence | sequence record 9561 | Author sequence
GTCGACGGATCGGGAGATCTCCCGATCCCCTATGGTGCACTCTCAGTACAATCTGCTCTGATGCCGCATA
GTTAAGCCAGTATCTGCTCCCTGCTTGTGTGTTGGAGGTCGCTGAGTAGTGCGCGAGCAAAATTTAAGCT
ACAACAAGGCAAGGCTTGACCGACAATTGCATGAAGAATCTGCTTAGGGTTAGGCGTTTTGCGCTGCTTC
GCGATGTACGGGCCAGATATACGCGTTGACATTGATTATTGACTAGTTATTAATAGTAATCAATTACGGG
GTCATTAGTTCATAGCCCATATATGGAGTTCCGCGTTACATAACTTACGGTAAATGGCCCGCCTGGCTGA
CCGCCCAACGACCCCCGCCCATTGACGTCAATAATGACGTATGTTCCCATAGTAACGCCAATAGGGACTT
TCCATTGACGTCAATGGGTGGAGTATTTACGGTAAACTGCCCACTTGGCAGTACATCAAGTGTATCATAT
GCCAAGTACGCCCCCTATTGACGTCAATGACGGTAAATGGCCCGCCTGGCATTATGCCCAGTACATGACC
TTATGGGACTTTCCTACTTGGCAGTACATCTACGTATTAGTCATCGCTATTACCATGGTGATGCGGTTTT
GGCAGTACATCAATGGGCGTGGATAGCGGTTTGACTCACGGGGATTTCCAAGTCTCCACCCCATTGACGT
CAATGGGAGTTTGTTTTGGCACCAAAATCAACGGGACTTTCCAAAATGTCGTAACAACTCCGCCCCATTG
ACGCAAATGGGCGGTAGGCGTGTACGGTGGGAGGTCTATATAAGCAGCGCGTTTTGCCTGTACTGGGTCT
CTCTGGTTAGACCAGATCTGAGCCTGGGAGCTCTCTGGCTAACTAGGGAACCCACTGCTTAAGCCTCAAT
AAAGCTTGCCTTGAGTGCTTCAAGTAGTGTGTGCCCGTCTGTTGTGTGACTCTGGTAACTAGAGATCCCT
CAGACCCTTTTAGTCAGTGTGGAAAATCTCTAGCAGTGGCGCCCGAACAGGGACTTGAAAGCGAAAGGGA
AACCAGAGGAGCTCTCTCGACGCAGGACTCGGCTTGCTGAAGCGCGCACGGCAAGAGGCGAGGGGCGGCG
ACTGGTGAGTACGCCAAAAATTTTGACTAGCGGAGGCTAGAAGGAGAGAGATGGGTGCGAGAGCGTCAGT
ATTAAGCGGGGGAGAATTAGATCGCGATGGGAAAAAATTCGGTTAAGGCCAGGGGGAAAGAAAAAATATA
AATTAAAACATATAGTATGGGCAAGCAGGGAGCTAGAACGATTCGCAGTTAATCCTGGCCTGTTAGAAAC
ATCAGAAGGCTGTAGACAAATACTGGGACAGCTACAACCATCCCTTCAGACAGGATCAGAAGAACTTAGA
TCATTATATAATACAGTAGCAACCCTCTATTGTGTGCATCAAAGGATAGAGATAAAAGACACCAAGGAAG
CTTTAGACAAGATAGAGGAAGAGCAAAACAAAAGTAAGACCACCGCACAGCAAGCGGCCGGCCGCGCTGA
TCTTCAGACCTGGAGGAGGAGATATGAGGGACAATTGGAGAAGTGAATTATATAAATATAAAGTAGTAAA
AATTGAACCATTAGGAGTAGCACCCACCAAGGCAAAGAGAAGAGTGGTGCAGAGAGAAAAAAGAGCAGTG
GGAATAGGAGCTTTGTTCCTTGGGTTCTTGGGAGCAGCAGGAAGCACTATGGGCGCAGCGTCAATGACGC
TGACGGTACAGGCCAGACAATTATTGTCTGGTATAGTGCAGCAGCAGAACAATTTGCTGAGGGCTATTGA
GGCGCAACAGCATCTGTTGCAACTCACAGTCTGGGGCATCAAGCAGCTCCAGGCAAGAATCCTGGCTGTG
GAAAGATACCTAAAGGATCAACAGCTCCTGGGGATTTGGGGTTGCTCTGGAAAACTCATTTGCACCACTG
CTGTGCCTTGGAATGCTAGTTGGAGTAATAAATCTCTGGAACAGATTTGGAATCACACGACCTGGATGGA
GTGGGACAGAGAAATTAACAATTACACAAGCTTAATACACTCCTTAATTGAAGAATCGCAAAACCAGCAA
GAAAAGAATGAACAAGAATTATTGGAATTAGATAAATGGGCAAGTTTGTGGAATTGGTTTAACATAACAA
ATTGGCTGTGGTATATAAAATTATTCATAATGATAGTAGGAGGCTTGGTAGGTTTAAGAATAGTTTTTGC
TGTACTTTCTATAGTGAATAGAGTTAGGCAGGGATATTCACCATTATCGTTTCAGACCCACCTCCCAACC
CCGAGGGGACCCGACAGGCCCGAAGGAATAGAAGAAGAAGGTGGAGAGAGAGACAGAGACAGATCCATTC
GATTAGTGAACGGATCGGCACTGCGTGCGCCAATTCTGCAGACAAATGGCAGTATTCATCCACAATTTTA
AAAGAAAAGGGGGGATTGGGGGGTACAGTGCAGGGGAAAGAATAGTAGACATAATAGCAACAGACATACA
AACTAAAGAATTACAAAAACAAATTACAAAAATTCAAAATTTTCGGGTTTATTACAGGGACAGCAGAGAT
CCAGTTTGGTTAGTACCGGGCCCGCTCTAGTCGAGGTCGACGGTATCGATAAGCTCGCTTCACGAGATTC
CAGCAGGTCGAGGGACCTAATAACTTCGTATAGCATACATTATACGAAGTTATATTAAGGGTTCCAAGCT
TAAGCGGCCTAACCCGTGTCGGCTCCAGATCTGGCCTCCGCGCCGGGTTTTGGCGCCTCCCGCGGGCGCC
CCCCTCCTCACGGCGAGCGCTGCCACGTCAGACGAAGGGCGCAGCGAGCGTCCTGATCCTTCCGCCCGGA
CGCTCAGGACAGCGGCCCGCTGCTCATAAGACTCGGCCTTAGAACCCCAGTATCAGCAGAAGGACATTTT
AGGACGGGACTTGGGTGACTCTAGGGCACTGGTTTTCTTTCCAGAGAGCGGAACAGGCGAGGAAAAGTAG
TCCCTTCTCGGCGATTCTGCGGAGGGATCTCCGTGGGGCGGTGAACGCCGATGATTATATAAGGACGCGC
CGGGTGTGGCACAGCTAGTTCCGTCGCAGCCGGGATTTGGGTCGCGGTTCTTGTTTGTGGATCGCTGTGA
TCGTCACTTGGTGAGTAGCGGGCTGCTGGGCTGGCCGGGGCTTTCGTGGCCGCCGGGCCGCTCGGTGGGA
CGGAAGCGTGTGGAGAGACCGCCAAGGGCTGTAGTCTGGGTCCGCGAGCAAGGTTGCCCTGAACTGGGGG
TTGGGGGGAGCGCAGCAAAATGGCGGCTGTTCCCGAGTCTTGAATGGAAGACGCTTGTGAGGCGGGCTGT
GAGGTCGTTGAAACAAGGTGGGGGGCATGGTGGGCGGCAAGAACCCAAGGTCTTGAGGCCTTCGCTAATG
CGGGAAAGCTCTTATTCGGGTGAGATGGGCTGGGGCACCATCTGGGGACCCTGACGTGAAGTTTGTCACT
GACTGGAGAACTCGGTTTGTCGTCTGTTGCGGGGGCGGCAGTTATGGCGGTGCCGTTGGGCAGTGCACCC
GTACCTTTGGGAGCGCGCGCCCTCGTCGTGTCGTGACGTCACCCGTTCTGTTGGCTTATAATGCAGGGTG
GGGCCACCTGCCGGTAGGTGTGCGGTAGGCTTTTCTCCGTCGCAGGACGCAGGGTTCGGGCCTAGGGTAG
GCTCTCCTGAATCGACAGGCGCCGGACCTCTGGTGAGGGGAGGGATAAGTGAGGCGTCAGTTTCTTTGGT
CGGTTTTATGTACCTATCTTCTTAAGTAGCTGAAGCTCCGGTTTTGAACTATGCGCTCGGGGTTGGCGAG
TGTGTTTTGTGAAGTTTTTTAGGCACCTTTTGAAATGTAATCATTTGGGTCAATATGTAATTTTCAGTGT
TAGACTAGTAAATTGTCCGCTAAATTCTGGCCGTTTTTGGCTTTTTTGTTAGACGAAGCTTGGGCTGCAG
GTCGACTCTAGAGAATTCGCCACCATGTATAACATGATGGAGACGGAGCTGAAGCCGCCGGGCCCGCAGC
AAGCTTCGGGGGGCGGCGGCGGAGGAGGCAACGCCACGGCGGCGGCGACCGGCGGCAACCAGAAGAACAG
CCCGGACCGCGTCAAGAGGCCCATGAACGCCTTCATGGTATGGTCCCGGGGGCAGCGGCGTAAGATGGCC
CAGGAGAACCCCAAGATGCACAACTCGGAGATCAGCAAGCGCCTGGGCGCGGAGTGGAAACTTTTGTCCG
AGACCGAGAAGCGGCCGTTCATCGACGAGGCCAAGCGGCTGCGCGCTCTGCACATGAAGGAGCACCCGGA
TTATAAATACCGGCCGCGGCGGAAAACCAAGACGCTCATGAAGAAGGATAAGTACACGCTTCCCGGAGGC
TTGCTGGCCCCCGGCGGGAACAGCATGGCGAGCGGGGTTGGGGTGGGCGCCGGCCTGGGTGCGGGCGTGA
ACCAGCGCATGGACAGCTACGCGCACATGAACGGCTGGAGCAACGGCAGCTACAGCATGATGCAGGAGCA
GCTGGGCTACCCGCAGCACCCGGGCCTCAACGCTCACGGCGCGGCACAGATGCAACCGATGCACCGCTAC
GACGTCAGCGCCCTGCAGTACAACTCCATGACCAGCTCGCAGACCTACATGAACGGCTCGCCCACCTACA
GCATGTCCTACTCGCAGCAGGGCACCCCCGGTATGGCGCTGGGCTCCATGGGCTCTGTGGTCAAGTCCGA
GGCCAGCTCCAGCCCCCCCGTGGTTACCTCTTCCTCCCACTCCAGGGCGCCCTGCCAGGCCGGGGACCTC
CGGGACATGATCAGCATGTACCTCCCCGGCGCCGAGGTGCCGGAGCCCGCTGCGCCCAGTAGACTGCACA
TGGCCCAGCACTACCAGAGCGGCCCGGTGCCCGGCACGGCCATTAACGGCACACTGCCCCTGTCGCACAT
GGCTAGCGGCAGCGGCGCCACAAACTTCTCTCTGCTAAAGCAAGCAGGTGATGTTGAAGAAAACCCCGGG
CCTGCATGCATGGCTGGACACCTGGCTTCAGACTTCGCCTTCTCACCCCCACCAGGTGGGGGTGATGGGT
CAGCAGGGCTGGAGCCGGGCTGGGTGGATCCTCGAACCTGGCTAAGCTTCCAAGGGCCTCCAGGTGGGCC
TGGAATCGGACCAGGCTCAGAGGTATTGGGGATCTCCCCATGTCCGCCCGCATACGAGTTCTGCGGAGGG
ATGGCATACTGTGGACCTCAGGTTGGACTGGGCCTAGTCCCCCAAGTTGGCGTGGAGACTTTGCAGCCTG
AGGGCCAGGCAGGAGCACGAGTGGAAAGCAACTCAGAGGGAACCTCCTCTGAGCCCTGTGCCGACCGCCC
CAATGCCGTGAAGTTGGAGAAGGTGGAACCAACTCCCGAGGAGTCCCAGGACATGAAAGCCCTGCAGAAG
GAGCTAGAACAGTTTGCCAAGCTGCTGAAGCAGAAGAGGATCACCTTGGGGTACACCCAGGCCGACGTGG
GGCTCACCCTGGGCGTTCTCTTTGGAAAGGTGTTCAGCCAGACCACCATCTGTCGCTTCGAGGCCTTGCA
GCTCAGCCTTAAGAACATGTGTAAGCTGCGGCCCCTGCTGGAGAAGTGGGTGGAGGAAGCCGACAACAAT
GAGAACCTTCAGGAGATATGCAAATCGGAGACCCTGGTGCAGGCCCGGAAGAGAAAGCGAACTAGCATTG
AGAACCGTGTGAGGTGGAGTCTGGAGACCATGTTTCTGAAGTGCCCGAAGCCCTCCCTACAGCAGATCAC
TCACATCGCCAATCAGCTTGGGCTAGAGAAGGATGTGGTTCGAGTATGGTTCTGTAACCGGCGCCAGAAG
GGCAAAAGATCAAGTATTGAGTATTCCCAACGAGAAGAGTATGAGGCTACAGGGACACCTTTCCCAGGGG
GGGCTGTATCCTTTCCTCTGCCCCCAGGTCCCCACTTTGGCACCCCAGGCTATGGAAGCCCCCACTTCAC
CACACTCTACTCAGTCCCTTTTCCTGAGGGCGAGGCCTTTCCCTCTGTTCCCGTCACTGCTCTGGGCTCT
CCCATGCATTCAAACGCATGCGGCTCCGGCGAGGGCAGGGGAAGTCTTCTAACATGCGGGGACGTGGAGG
AAAATCCCGGCCCACTCGAGATGAGGCAGCCACCTGGCGAGTCTGACATGGCTGTCAGCGACGCTCTGCT
CCCGTCCTTCTCCACGTTCGCGTCCGGCCCGGCGGGAAGGGAGAAGACACTGCGTCCAGCAGGTGCCCCG
ACTAACCGTTGGCGTGAGGAACTCTCTCACATGAAGCGACTTCCCCCACTTCCCGGCCGCCCCTACGACC
TGGCGGCGACGGTGGCCACAGACCTGGAGAGTGGCGGAGCTGGTGCAGCTTGCAGCAGTAACAACCCGGC
CCTCCTAGCCCGGAGGGAGACCGAGGAGTTCAACGACCTCCTGGACCTAGACTTTATCCTTTCCAACTCG
CTAACCCACCAGGAATCGGTGGCCGCCACCGTGACCACCTCGGCGTCAGCTTCATCCTCGTCTTCCCCAG
CGAGCAGCGGCCCTGCCAGCGCGCCCTCCACCTGCAGCTTCAGCTATCCGATCCGGGCCGGGGGTGACCC
GGGCGTGGCTGCCAGCAACACAGGTGGAGGGCTCCTCTACAGCCGAGAATCTGCGCCACCTCCCACGGCC
CCCTTCAACCTGGCGGACATCAATGACGTGAGCCCCTCGGGCGGCTTCGTGGCTGAGCTCCTGCGGCCGG
AGTTGGACCCAGTATACATTCCGCCACAGCAGCCTCAGCCGCCAGGTGGCGGGCTGATGGGCAAGTTTGT
GCTGAAGGCGTCTCTGACCACCCCTGGCAGCGAGTACAGCAGCCCTTCGGTCATCAGTGTTAGCAAAGGA
AGCCCAGACGGCAGCCACCCCGTGGTAGTGGCGCCCTACAGCGGTGGCCCGCCGCGCATGTGCCCCAAGA
TTAAGCAAGAGGCGGTCCCGTCCTGCACGGTCAGCCGGTCCCTAGAGGCCCATTTGAGCGCTGGACCCCA
GCTCAGCAACGGCCACCGGCCCAACACACACGACTTCCCCCTGGGGCGGCAGCTCCCCACCAGGACTACC
CCTACACTGAGTCCCGAGGAACTGCTGAACAGCAGGGACTGTCACCCTGGCCTGCCTCTTCCCCCAGGAT
TCCATCCCCATCCGGGGCCCAACTACCCTCCTTTCCTGCCAGACCAGATGCAGTCACAAGTCCCCTCTCT
CCATTATCAAGAGCTCATGCCACCGGGTTCCTGCCTGCCAGAGGAGCCCAAGCCAAAGAGGGGAAGAAGG
TCGTGGCCCCGGAAAAGAACAGCCACCCACACTTGTGACTATGCAGGCTGTGGCAAAACCTATACCAAGA
GTTCTCATCTCAAGGCACACCTGCGAACTCACACAGGCGAGAAACCTTACCACTGTGACTGGGACGGCTG
TGGGTGGAAATTCGCCCGCTCCGATGAACTGACCAGGCACTACCGCAAACACACAGGGCACCGGCCCTTT
CAGTGCCAGAAGTGCGACAGGGCCTTTTCCAGGTCGGACCACCTTGCCTTACACATGAAGAGGCACTTTC
TCGAGGGCTCGGGCCAGTGTACTAATTATGCTCTCTTGAAATTGGCTGGAGATGTTGAGAGCAACCCAGG
TCCCGGCGCGCCACTGGATTTCCTTTGGGCGTTGGAAACCCCGCAGACAGCCACGACGATGCCCCTCAAC
GTGAACTTCACCAACAGGAACTATGACCTCGACTACGACTCCGTACAGCCCTATTTCATCTGCGACGAGG
AAGAGAATTTCTATCACCAGCAACAGCAGAGCGAGCTGCAGCCGCCCGCGCCCAGTGAGGATATCTGGAA
GAAATTCGAGCTGCTTCCCACCCCGCCCCTGTCCCCGAGCCGCCGCTCCGGGCTCTGCTCTCCATCCTAT
GTTGCGGTCGCTACGTCCTTCTCCCCAAGGGAAGACGATGACGGCGGCGGTGGCAACTTCTCCACCGCCG
ATCAGCTGGAGATGATGACCGAGTTACTTGGAGGAGACATGGTGAACCAGAGCTTCATCTGCGATCCTGA
CGACGAGACCTTCATCAAGAACATCATCATCCAGGACTGTATGTGGAGCGGTTTCTCAGCCGCTGCCAAG
CTGGTCTCGGAGAAGCTGGCCTCCTACCAGGCTGCGCGCAAAGACAGCACCAGCCTGAGCCCCGCCCGCG
GGCACAGCGTCTGCTCCACCTCCAGCCTGTACCTGCAGGACCTCACCGCCGCCGCGTCCGAGTGCATTGA
CCCCTCAGTGGTCTTTCCCTACCCGCTCAACGACAGCAGCTCGCCCAAATCCTGTACCTCGTCCGATTCC
ACGGCCTTCTCTCCTTCCTCGGACTCGCTGCTGTCCTCCGAGTCCTCCCCACGGGCCAGCCCTGAGCCCC
TAGTGCTGCATGAGGAGACACCGCCCACCACCAGCAGCGACTCTGAAGAAGAGCAAGAAGATGAGGAAGA
AATTGATGTGGTGTCTGTGGAGAAGAGGCAAACCCCTGCCAAGAGGTCGGAGTCGGGCTCATCTCCATCC
CGAGGCCACAGCAAACCTCCGCACAGCCCACTGGTCCTCAAGAGGTGCCACGTCTCCACTCACCAGCACA
ACTACGCCGCACCCCCCTCCACAAGGAAGGACTATCCAGCTGCCAAGAGGGCCAAGTTGGACAGTGGCAG
GGTCCTGAAGCAGATCAGCAACAACCGCAAGTGCTCCAGCCCCAGGTCCTCAGACACGGAGGAAAACGAC
AAGAGGCGGACACACAACGTCTTGGAACGTCAGAGGAGGAACGAGCTGAAGCGCAGCTTTTTTGCCCTGC
GTGACCAGATCCCTGAATTGGAAAACAACGAAAAGGCCCCCAAGGTAGTGATCCTCAAAAAAGCCACCGC
CTACATCCTGTCCATTCAAGCAGACGAGCACAAGCTCACCTCTGAAAAGGACTTATTGAGGAAACGACGA
GAACAGTTGAAACACAAACTCGAACAGCTTCGAAACTCTGGTGCATAAGGCGCGCCGAATTCGTCGAGGG
ACCTAATAACTTCGTATAGCATACATTATACGAAGTTATACATGTTTAAGGGTTCCGGTTCCACTAGGTA
CAATTCGATATCAAGCTTATCGATAATCAACCTCTGGATTACAAAATTTGTGAAAGATTGACTGGTATTC
TTAACTATGTTGCTCCTTTTACGCTATGTGGATACGCTGCTTTAATGCCTTTGTATCATGCTATTGCTTC
CCGTATGGCTTTCATTTTCTCCTCCTTGTATAAATCCTGGTTGCTGTCTCTTTATGAGGAGTTGTGGCCC
GTTGTCAGGCAACGTGGCGTGGTGTGCACTGTGTTTGCTGACGCAACCCCCACTGGTTGGGGCATTGCCA
CCACCTGTCAGCTCCTTTCCGGGACTTTCGCTTTCCCCCTCCCTATTGCCACGGCGGAACTCATCGCCGC
CTGCCTTGCCCGCTGCTGGACAGGGGCTCGGCTGTTGGGCACTGACAATTCCGTGGTGTTGTCGGGGAAA
TCATCGTCCTTTCCTTGGCTGCTCGCCTGTGTTGCCACCTGGATTCTGCGCGGGACGTCCTTCTGCTACG
TCCCTTCGGCCCTCAATCCAGCGGACCTTCCTTCCCGCGGCCTGCTGCCGGCTCTGCGGCCTCTTCCGCG
TCTTCGCCTTCGCCCTCAGACGAGTCGGATCTCCCTTTGGGCCGCCTCCCCGCATCGATACCGTCGACCT
CGATCGAGACCTAGAAAAACATGGAGCAATCACAAGTAGCAATACAGCAGCTACCAATGCTGATTGTGCC
TGGCTAGAAGCACAAGAGGAGGAGGAGGTGGGTTTTCCAGTCACACCTCAGGTACCTTTAAGACCAATGA
CTTACAAGGCAGCTGTAGATCTTAGCCACTTTTTAAAAGAAAAGGGGGGACTGGAAGGGCTAATTCACTC
CCAACGAAGACAAGATATCCTTGATCTGTGGATCTACCACACACAAGGCTACTTCCCTGATTGGCAGAAC
TACACACCAGGGCCAGGGATCAGATATCCACTGACCTTTGGATGGTGCTACAAGCTAGTACCAGTTGAGC
AAGAGAAGGTAGAAGAAGCCAATGAAGGAGAGAACACCCGCTTGTTACACCCTGTGAGCCTGCATGGGAT
GGATGACCCGGAGAGAGAAGTATTAGAGTGGAGGTTTGACAGCCGCCTAGCATTTCATCACATGGCCCGA
GAGCTGCATCCGGACTGTACTGGGTCTCTCTGGTTAGACCAGATCTGAGCCTGGGAGCTCTCTGGCTAAC
TAGGGAACCCACTGCTTAAGCCTCAATAAAGCTTGCCTTGAGTGCTTCAAGTAGTGTGTGCCCGTCTGTT
GTGTGACTCTGGTAACTAGAGATCCCTCAGACCCTTTTAGTCAGTGTGGAAAATCTCTAGCAGCATGTGA
GCAAAAGGCCAGCAAAAGGCCAGGAACCGTAAAAAGGCCGCGTTGCTGGCGTTTTTCCATAGGCTCCGCC
CCCCTGACGAGCATCACAAAAATCGACGCTCAAGTCAGAGGTGGCGAAACCCGACAGGACTATAAAGATA
CCAGGCGTTTCCCCCTGGAAGCTCCCTCGTGCGCTCTCCTGTTCCGACCCTGCCGCTTACCGGATACCTG
TCCGCCTTTCTCCCTTCGGGAAGCGTGGCGCTTTCTCATAGCTCACGCTGTAGGTATCTCAGTTCGGTGT
AGGTCGTTCGCTCCAAGCTGGGCTGTGTGCACGAACCCCCCGTTCAGCCCGACCGCTGCGCCTTATCCGG
TAACTATCGTCTTGAGTCCAACCCGGTAAGACACGACTTATCGCCACTGGCAGCAGCCACTGGTAACAGG
ATTAGCAGAGCGAGGTATGTAGGCGGTGCTACAGAGTTCTTGAAGTGGTGGCCTAACTACGGCTACACTA
GAAGAACAGTATTTGGTATCTGCGCTCTGCTGAAGCCAGTTACCTTCGGAAAAAGAGTTGGTAGCTCTTG
ATCCGGCAAACAAACCACCGCTGGTAGCGGTGGTTTTTTTGTTTGCAAGCAGCAGATTACGCGCAGAAAA
AAAGGATCTCAAGAAGATCCTTTGATCTTTTCTACGGGGTCTGACGCTCAGTGGAACGAAAACTCACGTT
AAGGGATTTTGGTCATGAGATTATCAAAAAGGATCTTCACCTAGATCCTTTTAAATTAAAAATGAAGTTT
TAAATCAATCTAAAGTATATATGAGTAAACTTGGTCTGACAGTTACCAATGCTTAATCAGTGAGGCACCT
ATCTCAGCGATCTGTCTATTTCGTTCATCCATAGTTGCCTGACTCCCCGTCGTGTAGATAACTACGATAC
GGGAGGGCTTACCATCTGGCCCCAGTGCTGCAATGATACCGCGAGACCCACGCTCACCGGCTCCAGATTT
ATCAGCAATAAACCAGCCAGCCGGAAGGGCCGAGCGCAGAAGTGGTCCTGCAACTTTATCCGCCTCCATC
CAGTCTATTAATTGTTGCCGGGAAGCTAGAGTAAGTAGTTCGCCAGTTAATAGTTTGCGCAACGTTGTTG
CCATTGCTACAGGCATCGTGGTGTCACGCTCGTCGTTTGGTATGGCTTCATTCAGCTCCGGTTCCCAACG
ATCAAGGCGAGTTACATGATCCCCCATGTTGTGCAAAAAAGCGGTTAGCTCCTTCGGTCCTCCGATCGTT
GTCAGAAGTAAGTTGGCCGCAGTGTTATCACTCATGGTTATGGCAGCACTGCATAATTCTCTTACTGTCA
TGCCATCCGTAAGATGCTTTTCTGTGACTGGTGAGTACTCAACCAAGTCATTCTGAGAATAGTGTATGCG
GCGACCGAGTTGCTCTTGCCCGGCGTCAATACGGGATAATACCGCGCCACATAGCAGAACTTTAAAAGTG
CTCATCATTGGAAAACGTTCTTCGGGGCGAAAACTCTCAAGGATCTTACCGCTGTTGAGATCCAGTTCGA
TGTAACCCACTCGTGCACCCAACTGATCTTCAGCATCTTTTACTTTCACCAGCGTTTCTGGGTGAGCAAA
AACAGGAAGGCAAAATGCCGCAAAAAAGGGAATAAGGGCGACACGGAAATGTTGAATACTCATACTCTTC
CTTTTTCAATATTATTGAAGCATTTATCAGGGTTATTGTCTCATGAGCGGATACATATTTGAATGTATTT
AGAAAAATAAACAAATAGGGGTTCCGCGCACATTTCCCCGAAAAGTGCCACCTGAC
Features (pLannotate 1.2.2; 28 found; start..end, strand, type, name):
     31..83      -  misc_feature   bom (fragment): basis of mobility region from pBR322
    238..617     +  enhancer       CMV enhancer: human cytomegalovirus immediate early enhancer
    618..817     +  promoter       CMV promoter: human cytomegalovirus (CMV) immediate early promoter
    835..1015    +  LTR            5' LTR (truncated): truncated 5' long terminal repeat (LTR) from HIV-1
   1062..1187    +  misc_feature   HIV-1 Ψ: packaging signal of human immunodeficiency virus type 1
   1171..1509    +  CDS            HIV-1 gag (fragment): gag protein from human immunodeficiency virus 1; gag
   1686..1919    +  misc_feature   RRE: The Rev response element (RRE) of HIV-1 allows for Rev-dependent mRNA export from the nucleus to the cytoplasm.
   2296..2396    +  CDS            Rev (fragment): human immunodeficiency virus 1 (HIV-1) Rev protein; rev; enhances nuclear export of unspliced and incompletely spliced viral mRNAs
   2446..2563    +  misc_feature   cPPT/CTS: central polypurine tract and central termination sequence of HIV-1
   2621..2645    -  misc_feature   MCS (fragment): pBluescript multiple cloning site
   2680..2713    +  protein_bind   loxP: Cre-mediated recombination occurs in the 8-bp core sequence (GCATACAT). Cre recombinase
   2763..3974    +  promoter       UbC promoter: human ubiquitin C promoter
   3985..4003    -  misc_feature   MCS (fragment): pUC18/19 multiple cloning site
   4015..4971    +  CDS            Sox2: SOX2_MOUSE - Also known as Sox-2. Experimental evidence at protein level: Swiss-Prot protein existence level 1. Transcription factor that forms a trimeric complex with POU5F1 (OCT3/4) on DNA and controls the expression of a number of genes involved in embryonic development such as YES1, FGF4, UTF1 and ZFP206 (PubMed:15863505, PubMed:17097055, PubMed:19740739). Binds to the proximal enhancer region of NANOG (PubMed:15863505). Critical for early embryogenesis and for embryonic stem cell pluripotency (By similarity). Downstream SRRT target that mediates the promotion of neural stem cell self-rene
   5050..6105    +  CDS            Pou5f1: PO5F1_MOUSE - Also known as Oct-3, Oct-4, Otf-3, Otf3. Experimental evidence at protein level: Swiss-Prot protein existence level 1. Transcription factor that binds to the octamer motif (5'- ATTTGCAT-3') (PubMed:1972777, PubMed:1690859, PubMed:1967980, PubMed:17525163, PubMed:23376973). Forms a trimeric complex with SOX2 or SOX15 on DNA and controls the expression of a number of genes involved in embryonic development such as YES1, FGF4, UTF1 and ZFP206 (PubMed:15863505, PubMed:17097055, PubMed:17496161, PubMed:19740739). Critical for early embryogenesis and for embryonic stem cell pluripotenc
   6121..6173    +  CDS            T2A (fragment): 2A peptide from Thosea asigna virus capsid protein Eukaryotic ribosomes fail to insert a peptide bond between the Gly and Pro residues, yielding separate polypeptides.
   6181..7629    +  CDS            Klf4: KLF4_MOUSE - Also known as Ezf, Gklf, Zie. Experimental evidence at protein level: Swiss-Prot protein existence level 1. Transcription factor; can act both as activator and as repressor. Binds the 5'-CACCC-3' core sequence. Binds to the promoter region of its own gene and can activate its own transcription. Regulates the expression of key transcription factors during embryonic development. Plays an important role in maintaining embryonic stem cells, and in preventing their differentiation. Required for establishing the barrier function of the skin and for postnatal maturation and maintenance o
   7645..7704    +  CDS            E2A: 2A peptide from equine rhinitis A virus polyprotein Eukaryotic ribosomes fail to insert a peptide bond between the Gly and Pro residues, yielding separate polypeptides.
   7759..9075    +  CDS            Myc: MYC_MOUSE - Experimental evidence at protein level: Swiss-Prot protein existence level 1. Transcription factor that binds DNA in a non-specific manner, yet also specifically recognizes the core sequence 5'-CAC[GA]TG-3'. Activates the transcription of growth-related genes. Binds to the VEGFA promoter, promoting VEGFA production and subsequent sprouting angiogenesis. Regulator of somatic reprogramming, controls self-renewal of embryonic stem cells. Functions with TAF6L to activate target gene expression through RNA polymerase II pause release (PubMed:31005419). From Mus musculus (Mouse).
   9106..9139    +  protein_bind   loxP: Cre-mediated recombination occurs in the 8-bp core sequence (GCATACAT). Cre recombinase
   9172..9195    +  misc_feature   MCS (fragment): pBluescript multiple cloning site
   9195..9783    +  misc_feature   WPRE: woodchuck hepatitis virus posttranscriptional regulatory element
   9784..9803    +  misc_feature   MCS (fragment): pBluescript multiple cloning site
   9805..10305   +  CDS            nef (fragment): NEF_HV1LA - Experimental evidence at protein level: Swiss-Prot protein existence level 1. Extracellular Nef protein targets CD4(+) T-lymphocytes for apoptosis by interacting with CXCR4 surface receptors. From Human immunodeficiency virus type 1 group M subtype B (isolate Lai) (HIV-1).
  10312..10492   +  LTR            5' LTR (truncated): truncated 5' long terminal repeat (LTR) from HIV-1
  10554..11142   -  rep_origin     ori: high-copy-number ColE1/pMB1/pBR322/pUC origin of replication
  11313..12173   -  CDS            AmpR: β-lactamase; bla; confers resistance to ampicillin, carbenicillin, and related antibiotics
  12174..12278   -  promoter       AmpR promoter: bla
