>Addgene plasmid #20325 | FUW-SOKM | addgene full sequence | sequence record 222757 | Addgene NGS Result
TCGACGGATCGGGAGATCTCCCGATCCCCTATGGTGCACTCTCAGTACAATCTGCTCTGATGCCGCATAG
TTAAGCCAGTATCTGCTCCCTGCTTGTGTGTTGGAGGTCGCTGAGTAGTGCGCGAGCAAAATTTAAGCTA
CAACAAGGCAAGGCTTGACCGACAATTGCATGAAGAATCTGCTTAGGGTTAGGCGTTTTGCGCTGCTTCG
CGATGTACGGGCCAGATATACGCGTTGACATTGATTATTGACTAGTTATTAATAGTAATCAATTACGGGG
TCATTAGTTCATAGCCCATATATGGAGTTCCGCGTTACATAACTTACGGTAAATGGCCCGCCTGGCTGAC
CGCCCAACGACCCCCGCCCATTGACGTCAATAATGACGTATGTTCCCATAGTAACGCCAATAGGGACTTT
CCATTGACGTCAATGGGTGGAGTATTTACGGTAAACTGCCCACTTGGCAGTACATCAAGTGTATCATATG
CCAAGTACGCCCCCTATTGACGTCAATGACGGTAAATGGCCCGCCTGGCATTATGCCCAGTACATGACCT
TATGGGACTTTCCTACTTGGCAGTACATCTACGTATTAGTCATCGCTATTACCATGGTGATGCGGTTTTG
GCAGTACATCAATGGGCGTGGATAGCGGTTTGACTCACGGGGATTTCCAAGTCTCCACCCCATTGACGTC
AATGGGAGTTTGTTTTGGCACCAAAATCAACGGGACTTTCCAAAATGTCGTAACAACTCCGCCCCATTGA
CGCAAATGGGCGGTAGGCGTGTACGGTGGGAGGTCTATATAAGCAGCGCGTTTTGCCTGTACTGGGTCTC
TCTGGTTAGACCAGATCTGAGCCTGGGAGCTCTCTGGCTAACTAGGGAACCCACTGCTTAAGCCTCAATA
AAGCTTGCCTTGAGTGCTTCAAGTAGTGTGTGCCCGTCTGTTGTGTGACTCTGGTAACTAGAGATCCCTC
AGACCCTTTTAGTCAGTGTGGAAAATCTCTAGCAGTGGCGCCCGAACAGGGACTTGAAAGCGAAAGGGAA
ACCAGAGGAGCTCTCTCGACGCAGGACTCGGCTTGCTGAAGCGCGCACGGCAAGAGGCGAGGGGCGGCGA
CTGGTGAGTACGCCAAAAATTTTGACTAGCGGAGGCTAGAAGGAGAGAGATGGGTGCGAGAGCGTCAGTA
TTAAGCGGGGGAGAATTAGATCGCGATGGGAAAAAATTCGGTTAAGGCCAGGGGGAAAGAAAAAATATAA
ATTAAAACATATAGTATGGGCAAGCAGGGAGCTAGAACGATTCGCAGTTAATCCTGGCCTGTTAGAAACA
TCAGAAGGCTGTAGACAAATACTGGGACAGCTACAACCATCCCTTCAGACAGGATCAGAAGAACTTAGAT
CATTATATAATACAGTAGCAACCCTCTATTGTGTGCATCAAAGGATAGAGATAAAAGACACCAAGGAAGC
TTTAGACAAGATAGAGGAAGAGCAAAACAAAAGTAAGACCACCGCACAGCAAGCGGCCGGCCGCTGATCT
TCAGACCTGGAGGAGGAGATATGAGGGACAATTGGAGAAGTGAATTATATAAATATAAAGTAGTAAAAAT
TGAACCATTAGGAGTAGCACCCACCAAGGCAAAGAGAAGAGTGGTGCAGAGAGAAAAAAGAGCAGTGGGA
ATAGGAGCTTTGTTCCTTGGGTTCTTGGGAGCAGCAGGAAGCACTATGGGCGCAGCGTCAATGACGCTGA
CGGTACAGGCCAGACAATTATTGTCTGGTATAGTGCAGCAGCAGAACAATTTGCTGAGGGCTATTGAGGC
GCAACAGCATCTGTTGCAACTCACAGTCTGGGGCATCAAGCAGCTCCAGGCAAGAATCCTGGCTGTGGAA
AGATACCTAAAGGATCAACAGCTCCTGGGGATTTGGGGTTGCTCTGGAAAACTCATTTGCACCACTGCTG
TGCCTTGGAATGCTAGTTGGAGTAATAAATCTCTGGAACAGATTTGGAATCACACGACCTGGATGGAGTG
GGACAGAGAAATTAACAATTACACAAGCTTAATACACTCCTTAATTGAAGAATCGCAAAACCAGCAAGAA
AAGAATGAACAAGAATTATTGGAATTAGATAAATGGGCAAGTTTGTGGAATTGGTTTAACATAACAAATT
GGCTGTGGTATATAAAATTATTCATAATGATAGTAGGAGGCTTGGTAGGTTTAAGAATAGTTTTTGCTGT
ACTTTCTATAGTGAATAGAGTTAGGCAGGGATATTCACCATTATCGTTTCAGACCCACCTCCCAACCCCG
AGGGGACCCGACAGGCCCGAAGGAATAGAAGAAGAAGGTGGAGAGAGAGACAGAGACAGATCCATTCGAT
TAGTGAACGGATCGGCACTGCGTGCGCCAATTCTGCAGACAAATGGCAGTATTCATCCACAATTTTAAAA
GAAAAGGGGGGATTGGGGGGTACAGTGCAGGGGAAAGAATAGTAGACATAATAGCAACAGACATACAAAC
TAAAGAATTACAAAAACAAATTACAAAAATTCAAAATTTTCGGGTTTATTACAGGGACAGCAGAGATCCA
GTTTGGTTAGTACCGGGCCCGCTCTATCGAGGTCGACGGTATCGATAAGCTCGCTTCACGAGATTCCAGC
AGGTCGAGGGACCTAATAACTTCGTATAGCATACATTATACGAAGTTATATTAAGGGTTCCAAGCTTAAG
CGGCCTAACCCGTGTCGGCTCCAGATCTGGCCTCCGCGCCGGGTTTTGGCGCCTCCCGCGGGCGCCCCCC
TCCTCACGGCGAGCGCTGCCACGTCAGACGAAGGGCGCAGCGAGCGTCCTGATCCTTCCGCCCGGACGCT
CAGGACAGCGGCCCGCTGCTCATAAGACTCGGCCTTAGAACCCCAGTATCAGCAGAAGGACATTTTAGGA
CGGGACTTGGGTGACTCTAGGGCACTGGTTTTCTTTCCAGAGAGCGGAACAGGCGAGGAAAAGTAGTCCC
TTCTCGGCGATTCTGCGGAGGGATCTCCGTGGGGCGGTGAACGCCGATGATTATATAAGGACGCGCCGGG
TGTGGCACAGCTAGTTCCGTCGCAGCCGGGATTTGGGTCGCGGTTCTTGTTTGTGGATCGCTGTGATCGT
CACTTGGTGAGTAGCGGGCTGCTGGGCTGGCCGGGGCTTTCGTGGCCGCCGGGCCGCTCGGTGGGACGGA
AGCGTGTGGAGAGACCGCCAAGGGCTGTAGTCTGGGTCCGCGAGCAAGGTTGCCCTGAACTGGGGGTTGG
GGGGAGCGCAGCAAAATGGCGGCTGTTCCCGAGTCTTGAATGGAAGACGCTTGTGAGGCGGGCTGTGAGG
TCGTTGAAACAAGGTGGGGGGCATGGTGGGCGGCAAGAACCCAAGGTCTTGAGGCCTTCGCTAATGCGGG
AAAGCTCTTATTCGGGTGAGATGGGCTGGGGCACCATCTGGGGACCCTGACGTGAAGTTTGTCACTGACT
GGAGAACTCGGTTTGTCGTCTGTTGCGGGGGCGGCAGTTATGGCGGTGCCGTTGGGCAGTGCACCCGTAC
CTTTGGGAGCGCGCGCCCTCGTCGTGTCGTGACGTCACCCGTTCTGTTGGCTTATAATGCAGGGTGGGGC
CACCTGCCGGTAGGTGTGCGGTAGGCTTTTCTCCGTCGCAGGACGCAGGGTTCGGGCCTAGGGTAGGCTC
TCCTGAATCGACAGGCGCCGGACCTCTGGTGAGGGGAGGGATAAGTGAGGCGTCAGTTTCTTTGGTCGGT
TTTATGTACCTATCTTCTTAAGTAGCTGAAGCTCCGGTTTTGAACTATGCGCTCGGGGTTGGCGAGTGTG
TTTTGTGAAGTTTTTTAGGCACCTTTTGAAATGTAATCATTTGGGTCAATATGTAATTTTCAGTGTTAGA
CTAGTAAATTGTCCGCTAAATTCTGGCCGTTTTTGGCTTTTTTGTTAGACGAAGCTTGGGCTGCAGGTCG
ACTCTAGAGAATTCGCCACCATGTATAACATGATGGAGACGGAGCTGAAGCCGCCGGGCCCGCAGCAAGC
TTCGGGGGGCGGCGGCGGAGGAGGCAACGCCACGGCGGCGGCGACCGGCGGCAACCAGAAGAACAGCCCG
GACCGCGTCAAGAGGCCCATGAACGCCTTCATGGTATGGTCCCGGGGGCAGCGGCGTAAGATGGCCCAGG
AGAACCCCAAGATGCACAACTCGGAGATCAGCAAGCGCCTGGGCGCGGAGTGGAAACTTTTGTCCGAGAC
CGAGAAGCGGCCGTTCATCGACGAGGCCAAGCGGCTGCGCGCTCTGCACATGAAGGAGCACCCGGATTAT
AAATACCGGCCGCGGCGGAAAACCAAGACGCTCATGAAGAAGGATAAGTACACGCTTCCCGGAGGCTTGC
TGGCCCCCGGCGGGAACAGCATGGCGAGCGGGGTTGGGGTGGGCGCCGGCCTGGGTGCGGGCGTGAACCA
GCGCATGGACAGCTACGCGCACATGAACGGCTGGAGCAACGGCAGCTACAGCATGATGCAGGAGCAGCTG
GGCTACCCGCAGCACCCGGGCCTCAACGCTCACGGCGCGGCACAGATGCAACCGATGCACCGCTACGACG
TCAGCGCCCTGCAGTACAACTCCATGACCAGCTCGCAGACCTACATGAACGGCTCGCCCACCTACAGCAT
GTCCTACTCGCAGCAGGGCACCCCCGGTATGGCGCTGGGCTCCATGGGCTCTGTGGTCAAGTCCGAGGCC
AGCTCCAGCCCCCCCGTGGTTACCTCTTCCTCCCACTCCAGGGCGCCCTGCCAGGCCGGGGACCTCCGGG
ACATGATCAGCATGTACCTCCCCGGCGCCGAGGTGCCGGAGCCCGCTGCGCCCAGTAGACTGCACATGGC
CCAGCACTACCAGAGCGGCCCGGTGCCCGGCACGGCCATTAACGGCACACTGCCCCTGTCGCACATGGCT
AGCGGCAGCGGCGCCACGAACTTCTCTCTGTTAAAGCAAGCAGGAGATGTTGAAGAAAACCCCGGGCCTG
CATGCATGGCTGGACACCTGGCTTCAGACTTCGCCTTCTCACCCCCACCAGGTGGGGGTGATGGGTCAGC
AGGGCTGGAGCCGGGCTGGGTGGATCCTCGAACCTGGCTAAGCTTCCAAGGGCCTCCAGGTGGGCCTGGA
ATCGGACCAGGCTCAGAGGTATTGGGGATCTCCCCATGTCCGCCCGCATACGAGTTCTGCGGAGGGATGG
CATACTGTGGACCTCAGGTTGGACTGGGCCTAGTCCCCCAAGTTGGCGTGGAGACTTTGCAGCCTGAGGG
CCAGGCAGGAGCACGAGTGGAAAGCAACTCAGAGGGAACCTCCTCTGAGCCCTGTGCCGACCGCCCCAAT
GCCGTGAAGTTGGAGAAGGTGGAACCAACTCCCGAGGAGTCCCAGGACATGAAAGCCCTGCAGAAGGAGC
TAGAACAGTTTGCCAAGCTGCTGAAGCAGAAGAGGATCACCTTGGGGTACACCCAGGCCGACGTGGGGCT
CACCCTGGGCGTTCTCTTTGGAAAGGTGTTCAGCCAGACCACCATCTGTCGCTTCGAGGCCTTGCAGCTC
AGCCTTAAGAACATGTGTAAGCTGCGGCCCCTGCTGGAGAAGTGGGTGGAGGAAGCCGACAACAATGAGA
ACCTTCAGGAGATATGCAAATCGGAGACCCTGGTGCAGGCCCGGAAGAGAAAGCGAACTAGCATTGAGAA
CCGTGTGAGGTGGAGTCTGGAGACCATGTTTCTGAAGTGCCCGAAGCCCTCCCTACAGCAGATCACTCAC
ATCGCCAATCAGCTTGGGCTAGAGAAGGATGTGGTTCGAGTATGGTTCTGTAACCGGCGCCAGAAGGGCA
AAAGATCAAGTATTGAGTATTCCCAACGAGAAGAGTATGAGGCTACAGGGACACCTTTCCCAGGGGGGGC
TGTATCCTTTCCTCTGCCCCCAGGTCCCCACTTTGGCACCCCAGGCTATGGAAGCCCCCACTTCACCACA
CTCTACTCAGTCCCTTTTCCTGAGGGCGAGGCCTTTCCCTCTGTTCCCGTCACTGCTCTGGGCTCTCCCA
TGCATTCAAACGCATGCGGCTCCGGCGAGGGCAGGGGAAGTCTTCTAACATGCGGGGACGTGGAGGAAAA
TCCCGGCCCACTCGAGATGAGGCAGCCACCTGGCGAGTCTGACATGGCTGTCAGCGACGCTCTGCTCCCG
TCCTTCTCCACGTTCGCGTCCGGCCCGGCGGGAAGGGAGAAGACACTGCGTCCAGCAGGTGCCCCGACTA
ACCGTTGGCGTGAGGAACTCTCTCACATGAAGCGACTTCCCCCACTTCCCGGCCGCCCCTACGACCTGGC
GGCGACGGTGGCCACAGACCTGGAGAGTGGCGGAGCTGGTGCAGCTTGCAGCAGTAACAACCCGGCCCTC
CTAGCCCGGAGGGAGACCGAGGAGTTCAACGACCTCCTGGACCTAGACTTTATCCTTTCCAACTCGCTAA
CCCACCAGGAATCGGTGGCCGCCACCGTGACCACCTCGGCGTCAGCTTCATCCTCGTCTTCCCCAGCGAG
CAGCGGCCCTGCCAGCGCGCCCTCCACCTGCAGCTTCAGCTATCCGATCCGGGCCGGGGGTGACCCGGGC
GTGGCTGCCAGCAACACAGGTGGAGGGCTCCTCTACAGCCGAGAATCTGCGCCACCTCCCACGGCCCCCT
TCAACCTGGCGGACATCAATGACGTGAGCCCCTCGGGCGGCTTCGTGGCTGAGCTCCTGCGGCCGGAGTT
GGACCCAGTATACATTCCGCCACAGCAGCCTCAGCCGCCAGGTGGCGGGCTGATGGGCAAGTTTGTGCTG
AAGGCGTCTCTGACCACCCCTGGCAGCGAGTACAGCAGCCCTTCGGTCATCAGTGTTAGCAAAGGAAGCC
CAGACGGCAGCCACCCCGTGGTAGTGGCGCCCTACAGCGGTGGCCCGCCGCGCATGTGCCCCAAGATTAA
GCAAGAGGCGGTCCCGTCCTGCACGGTCAGCCGGTCCCTAGAGGCCCATTTGAGCGCTGGACCCCAGCTC
AGCAACGGCCACCGGCCCAACACACACGACTTCCCCCTGGGGCGGCAGCTCCCCACCAGGACTACCCCTA
CACTGAGTCCCGAGGAACTGCTGAACAGCAGGGACTGTCACCCTGGCCTGCCTCTTCCCCCAGGATTCCA
TCCCCATCCGGGGCCCAACTACCCTCCTTTCCTGCCAGACCAGATGCAGTCACAAGTCCCCTCTCTCCAT
TATCAAGAGCTCATGCCACCGGGTTCCTGCCTGCCAGAGGAGCCCAAGCCAAAGAGGGGAAGAAGGTCGT
GGCCCCGGAAAAGAACAGCCACCCACACTTGTGACTATGCAGGCTGTGGCAAAACCTATACCAAGAGTTC
TCATCTCAAGGCACACCTGCGAACTCACACAGGCGAGAAACCTTACCACTGTGACTGGGACGGCTGTGGG
TGGAAATTCGCCCGCTCCGATGAACTGACCAGGCACTACCGCAAACACACAGGGCACCGGCCCTTTCAGT
GCCAGAAGTGCGACAGGGCCTTTTCCAGGTCGGACCACCTTGCCTTACACATGAAGAGGCACTTTCTCGA
GGGCTCGGGCCAGTGTACTAATTATGCTCTCTTGAAATTGGCTGGAGATGTTGAGAGCAACCCAGGTCCC
GGCGCGCCACTGGATTTCCTTTGGGCGTTGGAAACCCCGCAGACAGCCACGACGATGCCCCTCAACGTGA
ACTTCACCAACAGGAACTATGACCTCGACTACGACTCCGTACAGCCCTATTTCATCTGCGACGAGGAAGA
GAATTTCTATCACCAGCAACAGCAGAGCGAGCTGCAGCCGCCCGCGCCCAGTGAGGATATCTGGAAGAAA
TTCGAGCTGCTTCCCACCCCGCCCCTGTCCCCGAGCCGCCGCTCCGGGCTCTGCTCTCCATCCTATGTTG
CGGTCGCTACGTCCTTCTCCCCAAGGGAAGACGATGACGGCGGCGGTGGCAACTTCTCCACCGCCGATCA
GCTGGAGATGATGACCGAGTTACTTGGAGGAGACATGGTGAACCAGAGCTTCATCTGCGATCCTGACGAC
GAGACCTTCATCAAGAACATCATCATCCAGGACTGTATGTGGAGCGGTTTCTCAGCCGCTGCCAAGCTGG
TCTCGGAGAAGCTGGCCTCCTACCAGGCTGCGCGCAAAGACAGCACCAGCCTGAGCCCCGCCCGCGGGCA
CAGCGTCTGCTCCACCTCCAGCCTGTACCTGCAGGACCTCACCGCCGCCGCGTCCGAGTGCATTGACCCC
TCAGTGGTCTTTCCCTACCCGCTCAACGACAGCAGCTCGCCCAAATCCTGTACCTCGTCCGATTCCACGG
CCTTCTCTCCTTCCTCGGACTCGCTGCTGTCCTCCGAGTCCTCCCCACGGGCCAGCCCTGAGCCCCTAGT
GCTGCATGAGGAGACACCGCCCACCACCAGCAGCGACTCTGAAGAAGAGCAAGAAGATGAGGAAGAAATT
GATGTGGTGTCTGTGGAGAAGAGGCAAACCCCTGCCAAGAGGTCGGAGTCGGGCTCATCTCCATCCCGAG
GCCACAGCAAACCTCCGCACAGCCCACTGGTCCTCAAGAGGTGCCACGTCTCCACTCACCAGCACAACTA
CGCCGCACCCCCCTCCACAAGGAAGGACTATCCAGCTGCCAAGAGGGCCAAGTTGGACAGTGGCAGGGTC
CTGAAGCAGATCAGCAACAACCGCAAGTGCTCCAGCCCCAGGTCCTCAGACACGGAGGAAAACGACAAGA
GGCGGACACACAACGTCTTGGAACGTCAGAGGAGGAACGAGCTGAAGCGCAGCTTTTTTGCCCTGCGTGA
CCAGATCCCTGAATTGGAAAACAACGAAAAGGCCCCCAAGGTAGTGATCCTCAAAAAAGCCACCGCCTAC
ATCCTGTCCATTCAAGCAGACGAGCACAAGCTCACCTCTGAAAAGGACTTATTGAGGAAACGACGAGAAC
AGTTGAAACACAAACTCGAACAGCTTCGAAACTCTGGTGCATAAGGCGCGCCGAATTCGTCGAGGGACCT
AATAACTTCGTATAGCATACATTATACGAAGTTATACATGTTTAAGGGTTCCGGTTCCACTAGGTACAAT
TCGATATCAAGCTTATCGATAATCAACCTCTGGATTACAAAATTTGTGAAAGATTGACTGGTATTCTTAA
CTATGTTGCTCCTTTTACGCTATGTGGATACGCTGCTTTAATGCCTTTGTATCATGCTATTGCTTCCCGT
ATGGCTTTCATTTTCTCCTCCTTGTATAAATCCTGGTTGCTGTCTCTTTATGAGGAGTTGTGGCCCGTTG
TCAGGCAACGTGGCGTGGTGTGCACTGTGTTTGCTGACGCAACCCCCACTGGTTGGGGCATTGCCACCAC
CTGTCAGCTCCTTTCCGGGACTTTCGCTTTCCCCCTCCCTATTGCCACGGCGGAACTCATCGCCGCCTGC
CTTGCCCGCTGCTGGACAGGGGCTCGGCTGTTGGGCACTGACAATTCCGTGGTGTTGTCGGGGAAATCAT
CGTCCTTTCCTTGGCTGCTCGCCTGTGTTGCCACCTGGATTCTGCGCGGGACGTCCTTCTGCTACGTCCC
TTCGGCCCTCAATCCAGCGGACCTTCCTTCCCGCGGCCTGCTGCCGGCTCTGCGGCCTCTTCCGCGTCTT
CGCCTTCGCCCTCAGACGAGTCGGATCTCCCTTTGGGCCGCCTCCCCGCATCGATACCGTCGACCTCGAT
CGAGACCTAGAAAAACATGGAGCAATCACAAGTAGCAATACAGCAGCTACCAATGCTGATTGTGCCTGGC
TAGAAGCACAAGAGGAGGAGGAGGTGGGTTTTCCAGTCACACCTCAGGTACCTTTAAGACCAATGACTTA
CAAGGCAGCTGTAGATCTTAGCCACTTTTTAAAAGAAAAGGGGGGACTGGAAGGGCTAATTCACTCCCAA
CGAAGACAAGATATCCTTGATCTGTGGATCTACCACACACAAGGCTACTTCCCTGATTGGCAGAACTACA
CACCAGGGCCAGGGATCAGATATCCACTGACCTTTGGATGGTGCTACAAGCTAGTACCAGTTGAGCAAGA
GAAGGTAGAAGAAGCCAATGAAGGAGAGAACACCCGCTTGTTACACCCTGTGAGCCTGCATGGGATGGAT
GACCCGGAGAGAGAAGTATTAGAGTGGAGGTTTGACAGCCGCCTAGCATTTCATCACATGGCCCGAGAGC
TGCATCCGGACTGTACTGGGTCTCTCTGGTTAGACCAGATCTGAGCCTGGGAGCTCTCTGGCTAACTAGG
GAACCCACTGCTTAAGCCTCAATAAAGCTTGCCTTGAGTGCTTCAAGTAGTGTGTGCCCGTCTGTTGTGT
GACTCTGGTAACTAGAGATCCCTCAGACCCTTTTAGTCAGTGTGGAAAATCTCTAGCAGCATGTGAGCAA
AAGGCCAGCAAAAGGCCAGGAACCGTAAAAAGGCCGCGTTGCTGGCGTTTTTCCATAGGCTCCGCCCCCC
TGACGAGCATCACAAAAATCGACGCTCAAGTCAGAGGTGGCGAAACCCGACAGGACTATAAAGATACCAG
GCGTTTCCCCCTGGAAGCTCCCTCGTGCGCTCTCCTGTTCCGACCCTGCCGCTTACCGGATACCTGTCCG
CCTTTCTCCCTTCGGGAAGCGTGGCGCTTTCTCATAGCTCACGCTGTAGGTATCTCAGTTCGGTGTAGGT
CGTTCGCTCCAAGCTGGGCTGTGTGCACGAACCCCCCGTTCAGCCCGACCGCTGCGCCTTATCCGGTAAC
TATCGTCTTGAGTCCAACCCGGTAAGACACGACTTATCGCCACTGGCAGCAGCCACTGGTAACAGGATTA
GCAGAGCGAGGTATGTAGGCGGTGCTACAGAGTTCTTGAAGTGGTGGCCTAACTACGGCTACACTAGAAG
AACAGTATTTGGTATCTGCGCTCTGCTGAAGCCAGTTACCTTCGGAAAAAGAGTTGGTAGCTCTTGATCC
GGCAAACAAACCACCGCTGGTAGCGGTGGTTTTTTTGTTTGCAAGCAGCAGATTACGCGCAGAAAAAAAG
GATCTCAAGAAGATCCTTTGATCTTTTCTACGGGGTCTGACGCTCAGTGGAACGAAAACTCACGTTAAGG
GATTTTGGTCATGAGATTATCAAAAAGGATCTTCACCTAGATCCTTTTAAATTAAAAATGAAGTTTTAAA
TCAATCTAAAGTATATATGAGTAAACTTGGTCTGACAGTTACCAATGCTTAATCAGTGAGGCACCTATCT
CAGCGATCTGTCTATTTCGTTCATCCATAGTTGCCTGACTCCCCGTCGTGTAGATAACTACGATACGGGA
GGGCTTACCATCTGGCCCCAGTGCTGCAATGATACCGCGAGACCCACGCTCACCGGCTCCAGATTTATCA
GCAATAAACCAGCCAGCCGGAAGGGCCGAGCGCAGAAGTGGTCCTGCAACTTTATCCGCCTCCATCCAGT
CTATTAATTGTTGCCGGGAAGCTAGAGTAAGTAGTTCGCCAGTTAATAGTTTGCGCAACGTTGTTGCCAT
TGCTACAGGCATCGTGGTGTCACGCTCGTCGTTTGGTATGGCTTCATTCAGCTCCGGTTCCCAACGATCA
AGGCGAGTTACATGATCCCCCATGTTGTGCAAAAAAGCGGTTAGCTCCTTCGGTCCTCCGATCGTTGTCA
GAAGTAAGTTGGCCGCAGTGTTATCACTCATGGTTATGGCAGCACTGCATAATTCTCTTACTGTCATGCC
ATCCGTAAGATGCTTTTCTGTGACTGGTGAGTACTCAACCAAGTCATTCTGAGAATAGTGTATGCGGCGA
CCGAGTTGCTCTTGCCCGGCGTCAATACGGGATAATACCGCGCCACATAGCAGAACTTTAAAAGTGCTCA
TCATTGGAAAACGTTCTTCGGGGCGAAAACTCTCAAGGATCTTACCGCTGTTGAGATCCAGTTCGATGTA
ACCCACTCGTGCACCCAACTGATCTTCAGCATCTTTTACTTTCACCAGCGTTTCTGGGTGAGCAAAAACA
GGAAGGCAAAATGCCGCAAAAAAGGGAATAAGGGCGACACGGAAATGTTGAATACTCATACTCTTCCTTT
TTCAATATTATTGAAGCATTTATCAGGGTTATTGTCTCATGAGCGGATACATATTTGAATGTATTTAGAA
AAATAAACAAATAGGGGTTCCGCGCACATTTCCCCGAAAAGTGCCACCTGACG
Features (pLannotate 1.2.2; 29 found; start..end, strand, type, name):
     30..82      -  misc_feature   bom (fragment): basis of mobility region from pBR322
    237..616     +  enhancer       CMV enhancer: human cytomegalovirus immediate early enhancer
    617..816     +  promoter       CMV promoter: human cytomegalovirus (CMV) immediate early promoter
    834..1014    +  LTR            5' LTR (truncated): truncated 5' long terminal repeat (LTR) from HIV-1
   1061..1186    +  misc_feature   HIV-1 Ψ: packaging signal of human immunodeficiency virus type 1
   1170..1508    +  CDS            HIV-1 gag (fragment): gag protein from human immunodeficiency virus 1; gag
   1683..1916    +  misc_feature   RRE: The Rev response element (RRE) of HIV-1 allows for Rev-dependent mRNA export from the nucleus to the cytoplasm.
   2293..2393    +  CDS            Rev (fragment): human immunodeficiency virus 1 (HIV-1) Rev protein; rev; enhances nuclear export of unspliced and incompletely spliced viral mRNAs
   2443..2560    +  misc_feature   cPPT/CTS: central polypurine tract and central termination sequence of HIV-1
   2617..2641    -  misc_feature   MCS (fragment): pBluescript multiple cloning site
   2676..2709    +  protein_bind   loxP: Cre-mediated recombination occurs in the 8-bp core sequence (GCATACAT). Cre recombinase
   2759..3970    +  promoter       UbC promoter: human ubiquitin C promoter
   3981..3999    -  misc_feature   MCS (fragment): pUC18/19 multiple cloning site
   4011..4967    +  CDS            Sox2: SOX2_MOUSE - Also known as Sox-2. Experimental evidence at protein level: Swiss-Prot protein existence level 1. Transcription factor that forms a trimeric complex with POU5F1 (OCT3/4) on DNA and controls the expression of a number of genes involved in embryonic development such as YES1, FGF4, UTF1 and ZFP206 (PubMed:15863505, PubMed:17097055, PubMed:19740739). Binds to the proximal enhancer region of NANOG (PubMed:15863505). Critical for early embryogenesis and for embryonic stem cell pluripotency (By similarity). Downstream SRRT target that mediates the promotion of neural stem cell self-rene
   4983..5035    +  CDS            P2A (fragment): 2A peptide from porcine teschovirus-1 polyprotein Eukaryotic ribosomes fail to insert a peptide bond between the Gly and Pro residues, yielding separate polypeptides.
   5046..6101    +  CDS            Pou5f1: PO5F1_MOUSE - Also known as Oct-3, Oct-4, Otf-3, Otf3. Experimental evidence at protein level: Swiss-Prot protein existence level 1. Transcription factor that binds to the octamer motif (5'- ATTTGCAT-3') (PubMed:1972777, PubMed:1690859, PubMed:1967980, PubMed:17525163, PubMed:23376973). Forms a trimeric complex with SOX2 or SOX15 on DNA and controls the expression of a number of genes involved in embryonic development such as YES1, FGF4, UTF1 and ZFP206 (PubMed:15863505, PubMed:17097055, PubMed:17496161, PubMed:19740739). Critical for early embryogenesis and for embryonic stem cell pluripotenc
   6117..6169    +  CDS            T2A (fragment): 2A peptide from Thosea asigna virus capsid protein Eukaryotic ribosomes fail to insert a peptide bond between the Gly and Pro residues, yielding separate polypeptides.
   6177..7625    +  CDS            Klf4: KLF4_MOUSE - Also known as Ezf, Gklf, Zie. Experimental evidence at protein level: Swiss-Prot protein existence level 1. Transcription factor; can act both as activator and as repressor. Binds the 5'-CACCC-3' core sequence. Binds to the promoter region of its own gene and can activate its own transcription. Regulates the expression of key transcription factors during embryonic development. Plays an important role in maintaining embryonic stem cells, and in preventing their differentiation. Required for establishing the barrier function of the skin and for postnatal maturation and maintenance o
   7641..7700    +  CDS            E2A: 2A peptide from equine rhinitis A virus polyprotein Eukaryotic ribosomes fail to insert a peptide bond between the Gly and Pro residues, yielding separate polypeptides.
   7755..9071    +  CDS            Myc: MYC_MOUSE - Experimental evidence at protein level: Swiss-Prot protein existence level 1. Transcription factor that binds DNA in a non-specific manner, yet also specifically recognizes the core sequence 5'-CAC[GA]TG-3'. Activates the transcription of growth-related genes. Binds to the VEGFA promoter, promoting VEGFA production and subsequent sprouting angiogenesis. Regulator of somatic reprogramming, controls self-renewal of embryonic stem cells. Functions with TAF6L to activate target gene expression through RNA polymerase II pause release (PubMed:31005419). From Mus musculus (Mouse).
   9102..9135    +  protein_bind   loxP: Cre-mediated recombination occurs in the 8-bp core sequence (GCATACAT). Cre recombinase
   9168..9191    +  misc_feature   MCS (fragment): pBluescript multiple cloning site
   9191..9779    +  misc_feature   WPRE: woodchuck hepatitis virus posttranscriptional regulatory element
   9780..9799    +  misc_feature   MCS (fragment): pBluescript multiple cloning site
   9801..10301   +  CDS            nef (fragment): NEF_HV1LA - Experimental evidence at protein level: Swiss-Prot protein existence level 1. Extracellular Nef protein targets CD4(+) T-lymphocytes for apoptosis by interacting with CXCR4 surface receptors. From Human immunodeficiency virus type 1 group M subtype B (isolate Lai) (HIV-1).
  10308..10488   +  LTR            5' LTR (truncated): truncated 5' long terminal repeat (LTR) from HIV-1
  10550..11138   -  rep_origin     ori: high-copy-number ColE1/pMB1/pBR322/pUC origin of replication
  11309..12169   -  CDS            AmpR: β-lactamase; bla; confers resistance to ampicillin, carbenicillin, and related antibiotics
  12170..12274   -  promoter       AmpR promoter: bla
