[The description below was written by a language model from this plasmid's Addgene catalogue record and pLannotate feature annotations shown in this document.]
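Description:
FUW-SOKM is an HIV-1-based lentiviral transfer plasmid built on the FUW (Lenti-Lox-Ubi) backbone for constitutive expression of the four mouse reprogramming factors from a single transcript. It is maintained in E. coli through a high-copy ColE1/pUC-type origin and selected with ampicillin via the β-lactamase gene. Viral genomic RNA is produced from a CMV enhancer/promoter fused to a truncated 5' LTR. It carries the Ψ packaging signal with a partial gag sequence, the Rev response element for Rev-dependent nuclear export, and the cPPT/CTS element that aids nuclear import of the reverse-transcribed genome. A WPRE downstream of the payload enhances transcript expression. It is followed by a nef fragment and a second truncated LTR annotation at the 3' end.

The payload is driven by the human ubiquitin C promoter and consists of mouse Sox2, Oct4 (Pou5f1), Klf4 and c-Myc coding sequences arranged in that order and joined by P2A, T2A and E2A peptides. Ribosomal skipping at each 2A site yields four separate proteins from one open reading frame, so a single integration delivers all four factors together. The roughly 5 kb cassette was inserted at an EcoRI site. Two loxP sites in the same orientation flank the UbC promoter and the whole polycistron, an arrangement that would allow Cre-mediated excision of the expression unit after integration, although the record does not describe this use.

The two annotated sequences, a repository sequencing result and the depositor's sequence, are about 12.3 kb and essentially agree, apart from P2A not being called in the depositor version. The plasmid is intended for generating induced pluripotent stem cells from somatic cells.
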