Addgene plasmid #20325: FUW-SOKM
Purpose: Lentiviral plasmid expressing mouse Sox2, Oct4, Klf4 and cMyc for iPS cell generation
Depositing lab: Rudolf Jaenisch. Depositing organization: Whitehead Institute for Biomedical Research. Publication: Reprogramming of murine and human somatic cells using a single polycistronic vector. Carey BW, Markoulaki S, Hanna J, Saha K, Gao Q, Mitalipova M, Jaenisch R. Proc Natl Acad Sci U S A. 2009 Jan 6. 106(1):157-62. 10.1073/pnas.0811426106 PubMed 19109433.
Backbone
  Vector backbone: FUW (Lenti-Lox-Ubi)
  Backbone manufacturer: homemade
  Backbone size w/o insert (bp): 7222
  Vector type: Mammalian Expression, Lentiviral
Growth in bacteria
  Bacterial resistance: Ampicillin, 100 μg/mL
  Growth temperature: 37°C
  Growth strain: Stbl3
  Growth instructions: TOP10, 37C
  Copy number: High Copy
Gene/Insert
  Gene/Insert name: Sox2-P2A-Oct4-T2A-Klf4-E2A-cMyc (alt names: Sox2, Pou5f1; Klf4; Myc)
  Species: M. musculus (mouse)
  Insert size (bp): 5000
  Entrez Gene: Pou5f1 (a.k.a. NF-A3, Oct-3, Oct-3/4, Oct-4, Oct3, Oct3/4, Oct4, Otf-3, Otf-4, Otf3, Otf3-rs7, Otf3g, Otf4); Sox2 (a.k.a. Sox-2, lcc, ysb); Klf4 (a.k.a. EZF, Gklf, Zie); Myc (a.k.a. Myc2, Niard, Nird, bHLHe39)
  Cloning method: Restriction Enzyme; 5′ cloning site EcoRI (not destroyed); 3′ cloning site EcoRI (not destroyed)
  Sequencing primers: 5′ ACTTTGCAGCCTGAGGGCCA
Terms and licenses: Academic/Nonprofit Terms; Industry Terms: Not Available to Industry
How to cite: FUW-SOKM was a gift from Rudolf Jaenisch (Addgene plasmid # 20325 ; http://n2t.net/addgene:20325 ; RRID:Addgene_20325)
