>Addgene plasmid #20325 | FUW-SOKM | addgene partial sequence | sequence record 26203 | 20325 with hUbCpro-F
GAGTTTTTTAGGCACCTTTTGAAATGTAATCATTTGGGTCAATATGTAATTTTCAGTGTTAGACTAGTAA
ATTGTCCGCTAAATTCTGGCCGTTTTTGGCTTTTTTGTTAGACGAAGCTTGGGCTGCAGGTCGACTCTAG
AGAATTCGCCACCATGTATAACATGATGGAGACGGAGCTGAAGCCGCCGGGCCCGCAGCAAGCTTCGGGG
GGCGGCGGCGGAGGAGGCAACGCCACGGCGGCGGCGACCGGCGGCAACCAGAAGAACAGCCCGGACCGCG
TCAAGAGGCCCATGAACGCCTTCATGGTATGGTCCCGGGGGCAGCGGCGTAAGATGGCCCAGGAGAACCC
CAAGATGCACAACTCGGAGATCAGCAAGCGCCTGGGCGCGGAGTGGAAACTTTTGTCCGAGACCGAGAAG
CGGCCGTTCATCGACGAGGCCAAGCGGCTGCGCGCTCTGCACATGAAGGAGCACCCGGATTATAAATACC
GGCCGCGGCGGAAAACCAAGACGCTCATGAAGAAGGATAAGTACACGCTTCCCGGAGGCTTGCTGGCCCC
CGGCGGGAACAGCATGGCGAGCGGGGTTGGGGTGGGCGCCGGCCTGGGTGCGGGCGTGAACCAGCGCATG
GACAGCTACGCGCACATGAACGGCTGGAGCAACGGCAGCTACAGCATGATGCAGGAGCAGCTGGGCTACC
CGCAGCACCCGGGCCTCAACGCTCACGGCGCGGCACAGATGCAACCGATGCACCGCTACGACGTCAGCGC
CCTGCAGTACAACTCCATGACCAGCTCGCAGACCTACATGAACGGCTCGCCCACCTACAGCATGTCCTAC
TCGCAGCAGGGCACCCCCGGTATGGCGCTGGGCTCCATGGGCTCTGTGGTCAAGTCCGA
